>Addgene plasmid #118371 | 2Flag-pDEST-N | addgene full sequence | sequence record 229457 | Addgene NGS Result
CATTAGATGCATGTCGTTACATAACTTACGGTAAATGGCCCGCCTGGCTGACCGCCCAACGACCCCCGCC
CATTGACGTCAATAATGACGTATGTTCCCATAGTAACGCCAATAGGGACTTTCCATTGACGTCAATGGGT
GGAGTATTTACGGTAAACTGCCCACTTGGCAGTACATCAAGTGTATCATATGCCAAGTACGCCCCCTATT
GACGTCAATGACGGTAAATGGCCCGCCTGGCATTATGCCCAGTACATGACCTTATGGGACTTTCCTACTT
GGCAGTACATCTACGTATTAGTCATCGCTATTACCATGGTGATGCGGTTTTGGCAGTACATCAATGGGCG
TGGATAGCGGTTTGACTCACGGGGATTTCCAAGTCTCCACCCCATTGACGTCAATGGGAGTTTGTTTTGG
CACCAAAATCAACGGGACTTTCCAAAATGTCGTAACAACTCCGCCCCATTGACGCAAATGGGCGGTAGGC
GTGTACGGTGGGAGGTCTATATAAGCAGAGCTGGTTTAGTGAACCGTCAGATCCGCTAGCGCTACCGGTC
GCCACCATGGATTACAAGGATGACGACGATAAGGGCGCAGATTACAAGGATGACGACGATAAGAGATCTC
GAGCTTCTAGATCAACAAGTTTGTACAAAAAAGCTGAACGAGAAACGTAAAATGATATAAATATCAATAT
ATTAAATTAGATTTTGCATAAAAAACAGACTACATAATACTGTAAAACACAACATATCCAGTCACTATGG
CGGCCGCATTAGGCACCCCAGGCTTTACACTTTATGCTTCCGGCTCGTATAATGTGTGGATTTTGAGTTA
GGATCCGTCGAGATTTTCAGGAGCTAAGGAAGCTAAAATGGAGAAAAAAATCACTGGATATACCACCGTT
GATATATCCCAATGGCATCGTAAAGAACATTTTGAGGCATTTCAGTCAGTTGCTCAATGTACCTATAACC
AGACCGTTCAGCTGGATATTACGGCCTTTTTAAAGACCGTAAAGAAAAATAAGCACAAGTTTTATCCGGC
CTTTATTCACATTCTTGCCCGCCTGATGAATGCTCATCCGGAATTCCGTATGGCAATGAAAGACGGTGAG
CTGGTGATATGGGATAGTGTTCACCCTTGTTACACCGTTTTCCATGAGCAAACTGAAACGTTTTCATCGC
TCTGGAGTGAATACCACGACGATTTCCGGCAGTTTCTACACATATATTCGCAAGATGTGGCGTGTTACGG
TGAAAACCTGGCCTATTTCCCTAAAGGGTTTATTGAGAATATGTTTTTCGTCTCAGCCAATCCCTGGGTG
AGTTTCACCAGTTTTGATTTAAACGTGGCCAATATGGACAACTTCTTCGCCCCCGTTTTCACCATGGGCA
AATATTATACGCAAGGCGACAAGGTGCTGATGCCGCTGGCGATTCAGGTTCATCATGCCGTTTGTGATGG
CTTCCATGTCGGCAGAATGCTTAATGAATTACAACAGTACTGCGATGAGTGGCAGGGCGGGGCGTAAAGA
TCTGGATCCGGCTTACTAAAAGCCAGATAACAGTATGCGTATTTGCGCGCTGATTTTTGCGGTATAAGAA
TATATACTGATATGTATACCCGAAGTATGTCAAAAAGAGGTATGCTATGAAGCAGCGTATTACAGTGACA
GTTGACAGCGACAGCTATCAGTTGCTCAAGGCATATATGATGTCAATATCTCCGGTCTGGTAAGCACAAC
CATGCAGAATGAAGCCCGTCGTCTGCGTGCCGAACGCTGGAAAGCGGAAAATCAGGAAGGGATGGCTGAG
GTCGCCCGGTTTATTGAAATGAACGGCTCTTTTGCTGACGAGAACAGGGGCTGGTGAAATGCAGTTTAAG
GTTTACACCTATAAAAGAGAGAGCCGTTATCGTCTGTTTGTGGATGTACAGAGTGATATTATTGACACGC
CCGGGCGACGGATGGTGATCCCCCTGGCCAGTGCACGTCTGCTGTCAGATAAAGTCTCCCGTGAACTTTA
CCCGGTGGTGCATATCGGGGATGAAAGCTGGCGCATGATGACCACCGATATGGCCAGTGTGCCGGTCTCC
GTTATCGGGGAAGAAGTGGCTGATCTCAGCCACCGCGAAAATGACATCAAAAACGCCATTAACCTGATGT
TCTGGGGAATATAAATGTCAGGCTCCCTTATACACAGCCAGTCTGCAGGTCGACCATAGTGACTGGATAT
GTTGTGTTTTACAGTATTATGTAGTCTGTTTTTTATGCAAAATCTAATTTAATATATTGATATTTATATC
ATTTTACGTTTCTCGTTCAGCTTTCTTGTACAAAGTGGTTGATCGCGTGCATGCGACGTCATAGCTCTCT
CCCTATAGTGAGTCGTATTATAAGCTAGGCACTGGCCGTCGTTGATGGGATCCACCGGATCTAGATAACT
GATCATAATCAGCCATACCACATTTGTAGAGGTTTTACTTGCTTTAAAAAACCTCCCACACCTCCCCCTG
AACCTGAAACATAAAATGAATGCAATTGTTGTTGTTAACTTGTTTATTGCAGCTTATAATGGTTACAAAT
AAAGCAATAGCATCACAAATTTCACAAATAAAGCATTTTTTTCACTGCATTCTAGTTGTGGTTTGTCCAA
ACTCATCAATGTATCTTATCATGTCTGGATCGATCCTGCATTAATGAATCGGCCAACGCGCGGGGAGAGG
CGGTTTGCGTATTGGCTGGCGTAATAGCGAAGAGGCCCGCACCGATCGCCCTTCCCAACAGTTGCGCAGC
CTGAATGGCGAATGGG
[124 nt withheld, positions 2817-2940]
C
[91 nt withheld, positions 2942-3032]
A
[49 nt withheld, positions 3034-3082]
CCTTTGACGTTGGAGTCCACGTTCTTT
[37 nt withheld, positions 3110-3146]
ACCCTATCTCGGTCTATTCTTTTGATTTATAAGGGATTTTGCCGATTTCGGCCTATTGGTTAAAAAATGA
GCTGATTTAACAAAAATTTAACGCGAATTTTAACAAAATATTAACGCTTACAATTTCCTGATGCGGTATT
TTCTCCTTACGCATCTGTGCGGTATTTCACACCGCATACGCGGATCTGCGCAGCACCATGGCCTGAAATA
ACCTCTGAAAGAGGAACTTGGTTAGGTACCTTCTGAGGCGGAAAGAACCAGCTGTGGAATGTGTGTCAGT
TAGGGTGTGGAAAGTCCCCAGGCTCCCCAGCAGGCAGAAGTATGCAAAGCATGCATCTCAATTAGTCAGC
AACCAGGTGTGGAAAGTCCCCAGGCTCCCCAGCAGGCAGAAGTATGCAAAGCATGCATCTCAATTAGTCA
GCAACCATAGTCCCGCCCCTAACTCCGCCCATCCCGCCCCTAACTCCGCCCAGTTCCGCCCATTCTCCGC
CCCATGGCTGACTAATTTTTTTTATTTATGCAGAGGCCGAGGCCGCCTCGGCCTCTGAGCTATTCCAGAA
GTAGTGAGGAGGCTTTTTTGGAGGCCTAGGCTTTTGCAAAAAGCTTGATTCTTCTGACACAACAGTCTCG
AACTTAAGGCTAGAGCCACCATGATTGAACAAGATGGATTGCACGCAGGTTCTCCGGCCGCTTGGGTGGA
GAGGCTATTCGGCTATGACTGGGCACAACAGACAATCGGCTGCTCTGATGCCGCCGTGTTCCGGCTGTCA
GCGCAGGGGCGCCCGGTTCTTTTTGTCAAGACCGACCTGTCCGGTGCCCTGAATGAACTGCAGGACGAGG
CAGCGCGGCTATCGTGGCTGGCCACGACGGGCGTTCCTTGCGCAGCTGTGCTCGACGTTGTCACTGAAGC
GGGAAGGGACTGGCTGCTATTGGGCGAAGTGCCGGGGCAGGATCTCCTGTCATCTCACCTTGCTCCTGCC
GAGAAAGTATCCATCATGGCTGATGCAATGCGGCGGCTGCATACGCTTGATCCGGCTACCTGCCCATTCG
ACCACCAAGCGAAACATCGCATCGAGCGAGCACGTACTCGGATGGAAGCCGGTCTTGTCGATCAGGATGA
TCTGGACGAAGAGCATCAGGGGCTCGCGCCAGCCGAACTGTTCGCCAGGCTCAAGGCGCGCATGCCCGAC
GGCGAGGATCTCGTCGTGACCCATGGCGATGCCTGCTTGCCGAATATCATGGTGGAAAATGGCCGCTTTT
CTGGATTCATCGACTGTGGCCGGCTGGGTGTGGCGGACCGCTATCAGGACATAGCGTTGGCTACCCGTGA
TATTGCTGAAGAGCTTGGCGGCGAATGGGCTGACCGCTTCCTCGTGCTTTACGGTATCGCCGCTCCCGAT
TCGCAGCGCATCGCCTTCTATCGCCTTCTTGACGAGTTCTTCTGAGCGGGACTCTGGGGTTCGAAATGAC
CGACCAAGCGACGCCCAACCTGCCATCACGATGGCCGCAATAAAATATCTTTATTTTCATTACATCTGTG
TGTTGGTTTTTTGTGTGAATCGATAGCGATAAGGATCCGCGTATGGTGCACTCTCAGTACAATCTGCTCT
GATGCCGCATAGTTAAGCCAGCCCCGACACCCGCCAACACCCGCTGACGCGCCCTGACGGGCTTGTCTGC
TCCCGGCATCCGCTTACAGACAAGCTGTGACCGTCTCCGGGAGCTGCATGTGTCAGAGGTTTTCACCGTC
ATCACCGAAACGCGCGAGACGAAAGGGCCTCGTGATACGCCTATTTTTATAGGTTAATGTCATGATAATA
ATGGTTTCTTAGACGTCAGGTGGCACTTTTCGGGGAAATGTGCGCGGAACCCCTATTTGTTTATTTTTCT
AAATACATTCAAATATGTATCCGCTCATGAGACAATAACCCTGATAAATGCTTCAATAATATTGAAAAAG
GAAGAGTATGAGTATTCAACATTTCCGTGTCGCCCTTATTCCCTTTTTTGCGGCATTTTGCCTTCCTGTT
TTTGCTCACCCAGAAACGCTGGTGAAAGTAAAAGATGCTGAAGATCAGTTGGGTGCACGAGTGGGTTACA
TCGAACTGGATCTCAACAGCGGTAAGATCCTTGAGAGTTTTCGCCCCGAAGAACGTTTTCCAATGATGAG
CACTTTTAAAGTTCTGCTATGTGGCGCGGTATTATCCCGTATTGACGCCGGGCAAGAGCAACTCGGTCGC
CGCATACACTATTCTCAGAATGACTTGGTTGAGTACTCACCAGTCACAGAAAAGCATCTTACGGATGGCA
TGACAGTAAGAGAATTATGCAGTGCTGCCATAACCATGAGTGATAACACTGCGGCCAACTTACTTCTGAC
AACGATCGGAGGACCGAAGGAGCTAACCGCTTTTTTGCACAACATGGGGGATCATGTAACTCGCCTTGAT
CGTTGGGAACCGGAGCTGAATGAAGCCATACCAAACGACGAGCGTGACACCACGATGCCTGTAGCAATGG
CAACAACGTTGCGCAAACTATTAACTGGCGAACTACTTACTCTAGCTTCCCGGCAACAATTAATAGACTG
GATGGAGGCGGATAAAGTTGCAGGACCACTTCTGCGCTCGGCCCTTCCGGCTGGCTGGTTTATTGCTGAT
AAATCTGGAGCCGGTGAGCGTGGGTCTCGCGGTATCATTGCAGCACTGGGGCCAGATGGTAAGCCCTCCC
GTATCGTAGTTATCTACACGACGGGGAGTCAGGCAACTATGGATGAACGAAATAGACAGATCGCTGAGAT
AGGTGCCTCACTGATTAAGCATTGGTAACTGTCAGACCAAGTTTACTCATATATACTTTAGATTGATTTA
AAACTTCATTTTTAATTTAAAAGGATCTAGGTGAAGATCCTTTTTGATAATCTCATGACCAAAATCCCTT
AACGTGAGTTTTCGTTCCACTGAGCGTCAGACCCCGTAGAAAAGATCAAAGGATCTTCTTGAGATCCTTT
TTTTCTGCGCGTAATCTGCTGCTTGCAAACAAAAAAACCACCGCTACCAGCGGTGGTTTGTTTGCCGGAT
CAAGAGCTACCAACTCTTTTTCCGAAGGTAACTGGCTTCAGCAGAGCGCAGATACCAAATACTGTTCTTC
TAGTGTAGCCGTAGTTAGGCCACCACTTCAAGAACTCTGTAGCACCGCCTACATACCTCGCTCTGCTAAT
CCTGTTACCAGTGGCTGCTGCCAGTGGCGATAAGTCGTGTCTTACCGGGTTGGACTCAAGACGATAGTTA
CCGGATAAGGCGCAGCGGTCGGGCTGAACGGGGGGTTCGTGCACACAGCCCAGCTTGGAGCGAACGACCT
ACACCGAACTGAGATACCTACAGCGTGAGCTATGAGAAAGCGCCACGCTTCCCGAAGGGAGAAAGGCGGA
CAGGTATCCGGTAAGCGGCAGGGTCGGAACAGGAGAGCGCACGAGGGAGCTTCCAGGGGGAAACGCCTGG
TATCTTTATAGTCCTGTCGGGTTTCGCCACCTCTGACTTGAGCGTCGATTTTTGTGATGCTCGTCAGGGG
GGCGGAGCCTATGGAAAAACGCCAGCAACGCGGCCTTTTTACGGTTCCTGGCCTTTTGCTGGCCTTTTGC
TCACATGTTCTTTCCTGCGTTATCCCCTGATTCTGTGGATAACCGTATTACCGCCTTTGAGTGAGCTGAT
ACCGCTCGCCGCAGCCGAACGACCGAGCGCAGCGAGTCAGTGAGCGAGGAAGCGGAAGAGCGCCCAATAC
GCAAACCGCCTCTCCCCGCGCGTTGGCCGATTCATTAATGCAGAGCTTGCAATTCGCGCTTTTTCAATAT
TATTGAAGCATTTATCAGGGTTATTGTCTCATGAGCGGATACATATTTGAATGTATTTAGAAAAATAAAC
AAATAGGGGTTCCGCGCACATTTCCCCGAAAAGTGCCACCTGACGTCTAAGAAACCATTATTATCATGAC
ATTAACCTATAAAAATAGGCGTATTACGAGGCCCTTTCACG
Features (pLannotate 1.2.2; 28 found; start..end, strand, type, name):
     15..318     +  enhancer       CMV enhancer: human cytomegalovirus immediate early enhancer
    319..522     +  promoter       CMV promoter: human cytomegalovirus (CMV) immediate early promoter
    570..594     +  CDS            3xFLAG (fragment): three tandem FLAG® epitope tags
    600..623     +  CDS            3xFLAG (fragment): three tandem FLAG® epitope tags
    645..769     +  protein_bind   attR1: mutant version of attR; recombination site for the Gateway® LR reaction LR Clonase™
    794..824     +  promoter       lac UV5 promoter: E. coli lac promoter with an "up" mutation
    848..877     +  promoter       cat promoter (fragment): promoter of the E. coli cat gene encoding chloramphenicol acetyltransferase
    878..1537    +  CDS            CmR: chloramphenicol acetyltransferase; cat; confers resistance to chloramphenicol
   1716..1874    +  CDS            ccdA (fragment): CCDA_ECO57 - Also known as H, letA. Experimental evidence at protein level: Swiss-Prot protein existence level 1. Antitoxin component of a type II toxin-antitoxin (TA) system which inhibits the post-segregational killing (PSK) of plasmid-free cells, also referred to as a plasmid addiction system. Binds to and blocks the activity of CcdB; will also remove bound CcdB protein from the CcdB-GyrA complex by forming a CcdA-CcdB complex, a process termed rejuvenation. Functions as a transcriptional corepressor for the ccdAB operon, repression also requires CcdB (By similarity). From Escherichia coli
   1879..2181    +  CDS            ccdB: CCDB_ECOLI - Also known as G, letB, letD. Experimental evidence at protein level: Swiss-Prot protein existence level 1. Toxic component of a type II toxin-antitoxin (TA) system, functioning in plasmid maintainence. Responsible for the post- segregational killing (PSK) of plasmid-free cells, also referred to as a plasmid addiction system. Half-life of over 2 hours. Cell killing by CcdB is accompanied by filamentation, defects in chromosome and plasmid segregation, defects in cell division, formation of anucleate cells, decreased DNA synthesis and plasmid loss. Interferes with the activity of DN
   2225..2349    -  protein_bind   attR2: mutant version of attR; recombination site for the Gateway® LR reaction LR Clonase™
   2382..2400    -  promoter       T7 promoter: promoter for bacteriophage T7 RNA polymerase
   2450..2534    +  CDS            large T antigen (fragment): large T antigen from SV40 (simian virus 40)
   2557..2691    +  polyA_signal   SV40 poly(A) signal: SV40 polyadenylation signal
   2696..2745    -  CDS            lacI (fragment): lac repressor; lacI; The lac repressor binds to the lac operator to inhibit transcription in E. coli. This inhibition can be relieved by adding lactose or isopropyl-β-D-thiogalactopyranoside (IPTG).
   2745..2812    +  CDS            lacZα (fragment): LacZα fragment of β-galactosidase; lacZ fragment
   2817..3245    +  rep_origin     f1 ori (sequence partly withheld): f1 bacteriophage origin of replication; arrow indicates direction of (+) strand synthesis
   3273..3324    -  misc_feature   bom (fragment): basis of mobility region from pBR322
   3389..3746    +  promoter       SV40 promoter: SV40 enhancer and early promoter
   3797..4588    +  CDS            neo: KKA2_KLEPN - Also known as kan, nptII. Experimental evidence at protein level: Swiss-Prot protein existence level 1. Resistance to kanamycin, neomycin, paromomycin, ribostamycin, butirosin and gentamicin B. From Klebsiella pneumoniae.
   4655..4703    +  polyA_signal   poly(A) signal: synthetic polyadenylation signal
   4723..4777    -  misc_feature   bom (fragment): basis of mobility region from pBR322
   4879..4914    -  CDS            rop (fragment): Rop protein, which maintains plasmids at low copy number; rop
   5009..5113    +  promoter       AmpR promoter: bla
   5114..5974    +  CDS            AmpR: β-lactamase; bla; confers resistance to ampicillin, carbenicillin, and related antibiotics
   6145..6733    +  rep_origin     ori: high-copy-number ColE1/pMB1/pBR322/pUC origin of replication
   6916..6969    +  CDS            lacI (fragment): lac repressor; lacI; The lac repressor binds to the lac operator to inhibit transcription in E. coli. This inhibition can be relieved by adding lactose or isopropyl-β-D-thiogalactopyranoside (IPTG).
   6985..7082    -  promoter       AmpR promoter: bla
