[The description below was written by a language model from this plasmid's Addgene catalogue record and pLannotate feature annotations shown in this document.]
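Description:
2Flag-pDEST-N is an empty Gateway destination vector for mammalian expression, built on the pDEST27 backbone and designed to place two tandem FLAG epitopes at the N-terminus of any protein of interest. The sequenced record is 7,177 nt. In bacteria it replicates from a high-copy ColE1/pUC-type origin and carries an ampicillin resistance gene (β-lactamase) on the backbone. An f1 origin is also present, which permits single-stranded DNA production.

The expression unit begins with the human CMV immediate-early enhancer and promoter, followed by two short FLAG-coding segments (annotated automatically as 3xFLAG fragments, consistent with the 2Flag tag described by the depositor). Downstream lies the Gateway cassette, flanked by attR1 and attR2. It contains a chloramphenicol acetyltransferase gene with its own bacterial promoter elements, a ccdA fragment, and the ccdB toxin gene. An SV40 polyadenylation signal terminates the transcript. Because ccdB poisons gyrase in ordinary E. coli, the unrecombined vector has to be maintained in a ccdB-tolerant strain, with chloramphenicol plus ampicillin selecting for retention of the cassette. In an LR recombination reaction with an entry clone, the attR-flanked cassette is exchanged for the gene of interest, so the coding sequence ends up downstream of the FLAG tags. Loss of ccdB then serves as counter-selection against non-recombinant plasmids in standard strains.

A separate SV40 enhancer/early promoter drives a neomycin phosphotransferase gene ending in a synthetic poly(A) signal, which would allow G418 selection of stably transfected mammalian cells. The vector suits production of FLAG-tagged proteins in mammalian cells for detection or affinity purification. The associated publication concerns an interactome analysis of nuclear actin.
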