Addgene plasmid #118371: 2Flag-pDEST-N
Purpose: (Empty Backbone) Gateway compatible mammalian expression vector with N-terminal 2Flag to tag proteins of interest.
Depositing lab: Maria Vartiainen. Depositing organization: University of Helsinki. Publication: Nuclear actin interactome analysis links actin to KAT14 histone acetyl transferase and mRNA splicing. Viita T, Kyheroinen S, Prajapati B, Virtanen J, Frilander MJ, Varjosalo M, Vartiainen MK. J Cell Sci. 2019 Apr 17;132(8). pii: jcs.226852. doi: 10.1242/jcs.226852. PubMed 30890647.
Backbone
  Vector backbone: pDEST27
  Backbone manufacturer: Thermo Fisher Scientific
  Vector type: Mammalian Expression ; Destination
  Tag / fusion protein: 2Flag (N terminal on backbone)
Growth in bacteria
  Bacterial resistance: Chloramphenicol and Ampicillin, 25 & 100 μg/mL
  Growth temperature: 37°C
  Growth strain: ccdB Survival
  Copy number: High Copy
Gene/Insert
  Gene/Insert name: None
  Tag / fusion protein: 2Flag (N terminal on backbone)
Terms and licenses: Academic/Nonprofit Terms; Industry Terms: Not Available to Industry
Depositor comments: Please visit https://www.biorxiv.org/content/10.1101/445973v1 for BioRxiv preprint
How to cite: 2Flag-pDEST-N was a gift from Maria Vartiainen (Addgene plasmid # 118371 ; http://n2t.net/addgene:118371 ; RRID:Addgene_118371)
